Addgene plasmid #106016: Opto-GPR33
Purpose: Expression of a chimeric G-protein coupled receptor (Rhodopsin-GPR33; Opto-GPR33; B6)
Depositing lab: Harald Janovjak. Depositing organization: Institute of Science and Technology Austria (I.S.T. Austria). Publication: Optical functionalization of human Class A orphan G-protein-coupled receptors. Morri M, Sanchez-Romero I, Tichy AM, Kainrath S, Gerrard EJ, Hirschfeld PP, Schwarz J, Janovjak H. Nat Commun. 2018 May 16;9(1):1950. doi: 10.1038/s41467-018-04342-1. PubMed 29769519.
Backbone
  Vector backbone: pcDNA3.1-
  Backbone manufacturer: Invitrogen
  Backbone size w/o insert (bp): 5427
  Vector type: Mammalian Expression
  Selectable markers: Neomycin (select with G418)
Growth in bacteria
  Bacterial resistance: Ampicillin, 100 μg/mL
  Growth temperature: 37°C
  Growth strain: DH5alpha
  Copy number: High Copy
Gene/Insert
  Gene/Insert name: Opto-GPR33
  Species: H. sapiens (human), B. taurus (bovine)
  Insert size (bp): 1116
  Mutation: Chimeric receptor protein
  Entrez Gene: GPR33
  Promoter: CMV
  Tag / fusion protein: VSV-G (N terminal on insert); Rhodopsin-1D4 (C terminal on insert)
  Cloning method: Restriction Enzyme; 5′ cloning site unknown (unknown if destroyed); 3′ cloning site unknown (unknown if destroyed)
  Sequencing primers: 5′ CMV_F (CGCAAATGGGCGGTAGGCGTG); 3′ pcDNA_R (CAACAGATGGCTGGCAAC)
Terms and licenses: Academic/Nonprofit Terms; Industry Terms: Not Available to Industry
Depositor comments: two step cloning; 5' and 3' sites cannot be used for (sub)cloning
How to cite: Opto-GPR33 was a gift from Harald Janovjak (Addgene plasmid # 106016 ; http://n2t.net/addgene:106016 ; RRID:Addgene_106016)
