[The description below was written by a language model from this plasmid's Addgene catalogue record and pLannotate feature annotations shown in this document.]
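Description:
Opto-GPR33 is a mammalian expression plasmid built on the Invitrogen pcDNA3.1(-) backbone, with a sequenced length of about 6.5 kb. It is maintained in E. coli through a high-copy ColE1/pUC-type origin and an ampicillin resistance gene (β-lactamase with its own promoter). An f1 origin is also present, which would allow single-stranded DNA production. For selection in mammalian cells, an SV40 early promoter drives a neomycin phosphotransferase gene followed by an SV40 polyadenylation signal, so stably transfected cells can be selected with G418. The automated annotation also reports several short fragment hits (an HIV-1 LTR fragment, ble, lacI, bom). These look like partial matches in backbone sequence rather than functional parts.

The payload is an insert of roughly 1.1 kb encoding a chimeric G-protein-coupled receptor that combines bovine rhodopsin with the human orphan receptor GPR33. It is transcribed from the CMV immediate-early enhancer and promoter and terminated by the bovine growth hormone polyadenylation signal. A T7 promoter lies upstream of the coding region. The feature table labels the whole open reading frame as bovine rhodopsin (RHO), so the rhodopsin portion evidently dominates the sequence match. The record does not say which segments come from GPR33. The receptor carries an N-terminal VSV-G epitope and a C-terminal rhodopsin 1D4 epitope, both useful for antibody detection of expression and localisation.

According to the associated publication title, the construct belongs to a set made for optical functionalization of human Class A orphan GPCRs. Rhodopsin's activation by light-induced retinal isomerization would presumably put the chimera's signalling under light control in transfected mammalian cells. The depositor notes that the insert was assembled in two cloning steps and that its flanking sites cannot be used for subcloning.
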