Features (pLannotate 1.2.2; 20 found; start..end, strand, type, name):
     74..453     +  enhancer       CMV enhancer: human cytomegalovirus immediate early enhancer
    454..657     +  promoter       CMV promoter: human cytomegalovirus (CMV) immediate early promoter
    653..686     +  LTR            5' LTR (truncated) (fragment): truncated 5' long terminal repeat (LTR) from HIV-1
    702..720     +  promoter       T7 promoter: promoter for bacteriophage T7 RNA polymerase
    863..1882    +  CDS            RHO: OPSD_BOVIN - Experimental evidence at protein level: Swiss-Prot protein existence level 1. Photoreceptor required for image-forming vision at low light intensity. Required for photoreceptor cell viability after birth (By similarity). Light-induced isomerization of 11-cis to all-trans retinal triggers a conformational change that activates signaling via G- proteins (PubMed:10926528, PubMed:12044163, PubMed:11972040, PubMed:16908857, PubMed:16586416, PubMed:17060607, PubMed:17449675, PubMed:18818650, PubMed:21389983, PubMed:22198838, PubMed:23579341, PubMed:25205354, PubMed:27458239). Subsequent
   1959..2070    +  polyA_signal   bGH poly(A) signal: bovine growth hormone polyadenylation signal
   2187..2208    +  promoter       SV40 promoter (fragment): SV40 enhancer and early promoter
   2229..2657    +  rep_origin     f1 ori (sequence partly withheld): f1 bacteriophage origin of replication; arrow indicates direction of (+) strand synthesis
   2671..3000    +  promoter       SV40 promoter: SV40 enhancer and early promoter
   3067..3858    +  CDS            neo: KKA2_KLEPN - Also known as kan, nptII. Experimental evidence at protein level: Swiss-Prot protein existence level 1. Resistance to kanamycin, neomycin, paromomycin, ribostamycin, butirosin and gentamicin B. From Klebsiella pneumoniae.
   3882..4040    +  CDS            ble (fragment): BLE_KLEPN - Experimental evidence at protein level: Swiss-Prot protein existence level 1. Binding protein with a strong affinity to the bleomycin family of antibiotics. Binds to CL990; an antimitotic-antibiotic compound. From Klebsiella pneumoniae.
   4035..4156    +  polyA_signal   SV40 poly(A) signal: SV40 polyadenylation signal
   4229..4245    -  protein_bind   lac operator: The lac repressor binds to the lac operator to inhibit transcription in E. coli. This inhibition can be relieved by adding lactose or isopropyl-β-D-thiogalactopyranoside (IPTG). lac repressor encoded by lacI
   4253..4283    -  promoter       lac promoter: promoter for the E. coli lac operon
   4298..4319    -  protein_bind   CAP binding site: CAP binding activates transcription in the presence of cAMP. E. coli catabolite activator protein
   4332..4424    -  CDS            lacI (fragment): lac repressor; lacI; The lac repressor binds to the lac operator to inhibit transcription in E. coli. This inhibition can be relieved by adding lactose or isopropyl-β-D-thiogalactopyranoside (IPTG).
   4607..5195    -  rep_origin     ori: high-copy-number ColE1/pMB1/pBR322/pUC origin of replication
   5366..6226    -  CDS            AmpR: β-lactamase; bla; confers resistance to ampicillin, carbenicillin, and related antibiotics
   6227..6331    -  promoter       AmpR promoter: bla
   6390..6442    -  misc_feature   bom (fragment): basis of mobility region from pBR322
>Addgene plasmid #106016 | Opto-GPR33 | addgene full sequence | sequence record 209626 | Addgene NGS Result
AATTGCATGAAGAATCTGCTTAGGGTTAGGCGTTTTGCGCTGCTTCGCGATGTACGGGCCAGATATACGC
GTTGACATTGATTATTGACTAGTTATTAATAGTAATCAATTACGGGGTCATTAGTTCATAGCCCATATAT
GGAGTTCCGCGTTACATAACTTACGGTAAATGGCCCGCCTGGCTGACCGCCCAACGACCCCCGCCCATTG
ACGTCAATAATGACGTATGTTCCCATAGTAACGCCAATAGGGACTTTCCATTGACGTCAATGGGTGGAGT
ATTTACGGTAAACTGCCCACTTGGCAGTACATCAAGTGTATCATATGCCAAGTACGCCCCCTATTGACGT
CAATGACGGTAAATGGCCCGCCTGGCATTATGCCCAGTACATGACCTTATGGGACTTTCCTACTTGGCAG
TACATCTACGTATTAGTCATCGCTATTACCATGGTGATGCGGTTTTGGCAGTACATCAATGGGCGTGGAT
AGCGGTTTGACTCACGGGGATTTCCAAGTCTCCACCCCATTGACGTCAATGGGAGTTTGTTTTGGCACCA
AAATCAACGGGACTTTCCAAAATGTCGTAACAACTCCGCCCCATTGACGCAAATGGGCGGTAGGCGTGTA
CGGTGGGAGGTCTATATAAGCAGAGCTCTCTGGCTAACTAGAGAACCCACTGCTTACTGGCTTATCGAAA
TTAATACGACTCACTATAGGGAGACACAAGCTGGCTAGCGTTTAAACGGGCCCTCTAGACTCGAGCACCA
TGAAAACGATCATCGCCCTGAGCTACATCTTCTGCCTGGTATTCGCCATGTACACCGATATAGAGATGAA
CAGGCTGGGAAAGGATAGCCTCATGAACGGGACCGAGGGCCCAAACTTCTACGTGCCTTTCTCCAACAAG
ACGGGCGTGGTGCGCAGCCCCTTCGAGGCCCCGCAGTACTACCTGGCGGAGCCATGGCAGTTCTCCATGC
TGGCCGCCTACATGTTCCTGCTGATCATGCTTGGCTTCCCCATCAACTTCCTCACGCTGTACGTCCTAAG
ATTCAAGATGAAACAGACTGTCCTCAACTACATCCTGCTCAACCTGGCCGTGGCCGACCTCTTCATGGTG
TTCGGGGGCTTCACCACCACCCTCTACACCTCTCTGCACGGGTACTTCGTCTTTGGGCCCACGGGCTGCA
ACCTGGAGGGCTTCTTTGCCACCTTGGGCGGTGAAATTGCACTGTGGTCCTTGGTGGTCCTGGCCATCGA
GCGGTACGTGGTGGTGCTTCACCCAGTGTGGTCCCAGCAGCACCGAACCCCGCGCTGGGCCATCATGGGC
GTCGCCTTCACCTGGGTCATGGCTCTGGCCTGTGCCGCGCCCCCCCTCGTCGGCTGGTCCAGGTACATCC
CGGAGGGCATGCAGTGCTCGTGCGGGATTGACTACTACACGCCCCACGAGGAAACCAACAATGAGTCGTT
CGTCATCTACATGTTCGTGGTCCACTTCATCATCCCCCTGATTGTCATATTCTTCTGCTACGGAAGAGTA
GCCAGCAAGGTGAAAGAGAGGAGCCTGTTTAAATCCAGCAAGCCCTTCCGCATGGTGATCATCATGGTCA
TCGCTTTCCTAATCTGCTGGCTGCCCTACGCTGGGGTGGCGTTCTACATCTTCACCCATCAGGGCTCTGA
CTTTGGCCCCATCTTCATGACCATCCCGGCTTTCTTTGCCAAGACTTCTGCCGTCTACAACCCCGTCATC
TACATCATGATGAACAAGCAGTTCCGCAAGGTGTTCAAGAAGTCCATTCTTGCTCTGTTTGAGTCAACAT
TTAGTGAAGATTCTTCTGTAGAAAGGACACAAACCACAGAAACCAGCCAAGTGGCGCCTGCCTAAGAATT
CCACCACACTGGACTAGTGGATCCGAGCTCGGTACCAAGCTTAAGTTTAAACCGCTGATCAGCCTCGACT
GTGCCTTCTAGTTGCCAGCCATCTGTTGTTTGCCCCTCCCCCGTGCCTTCCTTGACCCTGGAAGGTGCCA
CTCCCACTGTCCTTTCCTAATAAAATGAGGAAATTGCATCGCATTGTCTGAGTAGGTGTCATTCTATTCT
GGGGGGTGGGGTGGGGCAGGACAGCAAGGGGGAGGATTGGGAAGAGAATAGCAGGCATGCTGGGGATGCG
GTGGGCTCTATGGCTTCTGAGGCGGAAAGAACCAGCTGGGGCTCTAGGGGGTATCCCC
[124 nt withheld, positions 2229-2352]
C
[91 nt withheld, positions 2354-2444]
A
[49 nt withheld, positions 2446-2494]
CCTTTGACGTTGGAGTCCACGTTCTTT
[37 nt withheld, positions 2522-2558]
ACCCTATCTCGGTCTATTCTTTTGATTTATAAGGGATTTTGCCGATTTCGGCCTATTGGTTAAAAAATGA
GCTGATTTAACAAAAATTTAACGCGAATTAATTCTGTGGAATGTGTGTCAGTTAGGGTGTGGAAAGTCCC
CAGGCTCCCCAGCAGGCAGAAGTATGCAAAGCATGCATCTCAATTAGTCAGCAACCAGGTGTGGAAAGTC
CCCAGGCTCCCCAGCAGGCAGAAGTATGCAAAGCATGCATCTCAATTAGTCAGCAACCATAGTCCCGCCC
CTAACTCCGCCCATCCCGCCCCTAACTCCGCCCAGTTCCGCCCATTCTCCGCCCCATGGCTGACTAATTT
TTTTTATTTATGCAGAGGCCGAGGCCGCCTCTGCCTCTGAGCTATTCCAGAAGTAGTGAGGAGGCTTTTT
TGGAGGCCTAGGCTTTTGCAAAAAGCTCCCGGGAGCTTGTATATCCATTTTCGGATCTGATCAAGAGACA
GGATGAGGATCGTTTCGCATGATTGAACAAGATGGATTGCACGCAGGTTCTCCGGCCGCTTGGGTGGAGA
GGCTATTCGGCTATGACTGGGCACAACAGACAATCGGCTGCTCTGATGCCGCCGTGTTCCGGCTGTCAGC
GCAGGGGCGCCCGGTTCTTTTTGTCAAGACCGACCTGTCCGGTGCCCTGAATGAACTGCAGGACGAGGCA
GCGCGGCTATCGTGGCTGGCCACGACGGGCGTTCCTTGCGCAGCTGTGCTCGACGTTGTCACTGAAGCGG
GAAGGGACTGGCTGCTATTGGGCGAAGTGCCGGGGCAGGATCTCCTGTCATCTCACCTTGCTCCTGCCGA
GAAAGTATCCATCATGGCTGATGCAATGCGGCGGCTGCATACGCTTGATCCGGCTACCTGCCCATTCGAC
CACCAAGCGAAACATCGCATCGAGCGAGCACGTACTCGGATGGAAGCCGGTCTTGTCGATCAGGATGATC
TGGACGAAGAACATCAGGGGCTCGCGCCAGCCGAACTGTTCGCCAGGCTCAAGGCGCGCATGCCCGACGG
CGAGGATCTCGTCGTGACCCATGGCGATGCCTGCTTGCCGAATATCATGGTGGAAAATGGCCGCTTTTCT
GGATTCATCGACTGTGGCCGGCTGGGTGTGGCGGACCGCTATCAGGACATAGCGTTGGCTACCCGTGATA
TTGCTGAAGAACTTGGCGGCGAATGGGCTGACCGCTTCCTCGTGCTTTACGGTATCGCCGCTCCCGATTC
GCAGCGCATCGCCTTCTATCGCCTTCTTGACGAGTTCTTCTGAGCGGGACTCTGGGGTTCGAAATGACCG
ACCAAGCGACGCCCAACCTGCCATCACGAGATTTCGATTCCACCGCCGCCTTCTATGAAAGGTTGGGCTT
CGGAATCGTTTTCCGGGACGCCGGCTGGATGATCCTCCAGCGCGGGGATCTCATGCTGGAGTTCTTCGCC
CACCCCAACTTGTTTATTGCAGCTTATAATGGTTACAAATAAAGCAATAGCATCACAAATTTCACAAATA
AAGCATTTTTTTCACTGCATTCTAGTTGTGGTTTGTCCAAACTCATCAATGTATCTTATCATGTCTGTAT
ACCGTCGACCTCTAGCTAGAGCTTGGCGTAATCATGGTCATAGCTGTTTCCTGTGTGAAATTGTTATCCG
CTCACAATTCCACACAACATACGAGCCGGAAGCATAAAGTGTAAAGCCTGGGGTGCCTAATGAGTGAGCT
AACTCACATTAATTGCGTTGCGCTCACTGCCCGCTTTCCAGTCGGGAAACCTGTCGTGCCAGCTGCATTA
ATGAATCGGCCAACGCGCGGGGAGAGGCGGTTTGCGTATTGGGCGCTCTTGCGCTTCCTCGCTCACTGAC
TCGCTGCGCTCGGTCGTTCGGCTGCGGCGAGCGGTATCAGCTCACTCAAAGGCGGTAATACGGTTATCCA
CAGAATCAGGGGATAACGCAGGAAAGAACATGTGAGCAAAAGGCCAGCAAAAGGCCAGGAACCGTAAAAA
GGCCGCGTTGCTGGCGTTTTTCCATAGGCTCCGCCCCCCTGACGAGCATCACAAAAATCGACGCTCAAGT
CAGAGGTGGCGAAACCCGACAGGACTATAAAGATACCAGGCGTTTCCCCCTGGAAGCTCCCTCGTGCGCT
CTCCTGTTCCGACCCTGCCGCTTACCGGATACCTGTCCGCCTTTCTCCCTTCGGGAAGCGTGGCGCTTTC
TCATAGCTCACGCTGTAGGTATCTCAGTTCGGTGTAGGTCGTTCGCTCCAAGCTGGGCTGTGTGCACGAA
CCCCCCGTTCAGCCCGACCGCTGCGCCTTATCCGGTAACTATCGTCTTGAGTCCAACCCGGTAAGACACG
ACTTATCGCCACTGGCAGCAGCCACTGGTAACAGGATTAGCAGAGCGAGGTATGTAGGCGGTGCTACAGA
GTTCTTGAAGTGGTGGCCTAACTACGGCTACACTAGAAGAACAGTATTTGGTATCTGCGCTCTGCTGAAG
CCAGTTACCTTCGGAAAAAGAGTTGGTAGCTCTTGATCCGGCAAACAAACCACCGCTGGTAGCGGTGGTT
TTTTTGTTTGCAAGCAGCAGATTACGCGCAGAAAAAAAGGATCTCAAGAAGATCCTTTGATCTTTTCTAC
GGGGTCTGACGCTCAGTGGAACGAAAACTCACGTTAAGGGATTTTGGTCATGAGATTATCAAAAAGGATC
TTCACCTAGATCCTTTTAAATTAAAAATGAAGTTTTAAATCAATCTAAAGTATATATGAGTAAACTTGGT
CTGACAGTTACCAATGCTTAATCAGTGAGGCACCTATCTCAGCGATCTGTCTATTTCGTTCATCCATAGT
TGCCTGACTCCCCGTCGTGTAGATAACTACGATACGGGAGGGCTTACCATCTGGCCCCAGTGCTGCAATG
ATACCGCGGGACCCACGCTCACCGGCTCCAGATTTATCAGCAATAAACCAGCCAGCCGGAAGGGCCGAGC
GCAGAAGTGGTCCTGCAACTTTATCCGCCTCCATCCAGTCTATTAATTGTTGCCGGGAAGCTAGAGTAAG
TAGTTCGCCAGTTAATAGTTTGCGCAACGTTGTTGCCATTGCTACAGGCATCGTGGTGTCACGCTCGTCG
TTTGGTATGGCTTCATTCAGCTCCGGTTCCCAACGATCAAGGCGAGTTACATGATCCCCCATGTTGTGCA
AAAAAGCGGTTAGCTCCTTCGGTCCTCCGATCGTTGTCAGAAGTAAGTTGGCCGCAGTGTTATCACTCAT
GGTTATGGCAGCACTGCATAATTCTCTTACTGTCATGCCATCCGTAAGATGCTTTTCTGTGACTGGTGAG
TACTCAACCAAGTCATTCTGAGAATAGTGTATGCGGCGACCGAGTTGCTCTTGCCCGGCGTCAATACGGG
ATAATACCGCGCCACATAGCAGAACTTTAAAAGTGCTCATCATTGGAAAACGTTCTTCGGGGCGAAAACT
CTCAAGGATCTTACCACTGTTGAGATCCAGTTCGATGTAACCCACTCGTGCACCCAACTGATCTTCAGCA
TCTTTTACTTTCACCAGCGTTTCTGGGTGAGCAAAAACAGGAAGGCAAAATGCCGCAAAAAAGGGAATAA
GGGCGACACGGAAATGTTGAATACTCATACTCTTCCTTTTTCAATATTATTGAAGCATTTATCAGGGTTA
TTGTCTCATGAGCGGATACATATTTGAATGTATTTAGAAAAATAAACAAATAGGGGTTCCGCGCACATTT
CCCCGAAAAGTGCCACCTGACGTCGACGGATCGGGAGATCTCCCGATCCCCTATGGTGCACTCTCAGTAC
AATCTGCTCTGATGCCGCATAGTTAAGCCAGTATCTGCTCCCTGCTTGTGTGTTGGAGGTCGCTGAGTAG
TGCGCGAGCAAAATTTAAGCTACAACAAGGCAAGGCTTGACCGAC
