>Addgene plasmid #106016 | Opto-GPR33 | depositor partial sequence | sequence record 200779 | Opto-GPR33
ATGAAAACGATCATCGCCCTGAGCTACATCTTCTGCCTGGTATTCGCCATGTACACCGATATAGAGATGA
ACAGGCTGGGAAAGGATAGCCTCATGAACGGGACCGAGGGCCCAAACTTCTACGTGCCTTTCTCCAACAA
GACGGGCGTGGTGCGCAGCCCCTTCGAGGCCCCGCAGTACTACCTGGCGGAGCCATGGCAGTTCTCCATG
CTGGCCGCCTACATGTTCCTGCTGATCATGCTTGGCTTCCCCATCAACTTCCTCACGCTGTACGTCCTAA
GATTCAAGATGAAACAGACTGTCCTCAACTACATCCTGCTCAACCTGGCCGTGGCCGACCTCTTCATGGT
GTTCGGGGGCTTCACCACCACCCTCTACACCTCTCTGCACGGGTACTTCGTCTTTGGGCCCACGGGCTGC
AACCTGGAGGGCTTCTTTGCCACCTTGGGCGGTGAAATTGCACTGTGGTCCTTGGTGGTCCTGGCCATCG
AGCGGTACGTGGTGGTGCTTCACCCAGTGTGGTCCCAGCAGCACCGAACCCCGCGCTGGGCCATCATGGG
CGTCGCCTTCACCTGGGTCATGGCTCTGGCCTGTGCCGCGCCCCCCCTCGTCGGCTGGTCCAGGTACATC
CCGGAGGGCATGCAGTGCTCGTGCGGGATTGACTACTACACGCCCCACGAGGAAACCAACAATGAGTCGT
TCGTCATCTACATGTTCGTGGTCCACTTCATCATCCCCCTGATTGTCATATTCTTCTGCTACGGAAGAGT
AGCCAGCAAGGTGAAAGAGAGGAGCCTGTTTAAATCCAGCAAGCCCTTCCGCATGGTGATCATCATGGTC
ATCGCTTTCCTAATCTGCTGGCTGCCCTACGCTGGGGTGGCGTTCTACATCTTCACCCATCAGGGCTCTG
ACTTTGGCCCCATCTTCATGACCATCCCGGCTTTCTTTGCCAAGACTTCTGCCGTCTACAACCCCGTCAT
CTACATCATGATGAACAAGCAGTTCCGCAAGGTGTTCAAGAAGTCCATTCTTGCTCTGTTTGAGTCAACA
TTTAGTGAAGATTCTTCTGTAGAAAGGACACAAACCACAGAAACCAGCCAAGTGGCGCCTGCCTAA
